Addgene plasmid #224347: pJExpress401-KDAC8 D101A
Purpose: Expresses human KDAC8 (HDAC8) D101A in E. coli
Depositing lab: Terry Watt. Depositing organization: Xavier University of Louisiana. Publication: Lysine Deacetylase Substrate Selectivity: A Dynamic Ionic Interaction Specific to KDAC8. Toro TB, Swanier JS, Bezue JA, Broussard CG, Watt TJ. Biochemistry. 2021 Aug 24;60(33):2524-2536. doi: 10.1021/acs.biochem.1c00384. Epub 2021 Aug 6. PubMed 34357750.
Backbone
  Vector backbone: pJExpress401
  Backbone manufacturer: DNA 2.0
  Backbone size w/o insert (bp): 3936
  Total vector size (bp): 5109
  Vector type: Bacterial Expression
Growth in bacteria
  Bacterial resistance: Kanamycin, 50 μg/mL
  Growth temperature: 37°C
  Growth strain: DH5alpha
  Copy number: High Copy
Gene/Insert
  Gene/Insert name: KDAC8 (alt name: HDAC8)
  Species: H. sapiens (human)
  Insert size (bp): 1173
  Mutation: Aspartate 101 mutated to alanine
  Entrez Gene: HDAC8 (a.k.a. CDA07, CDLS5, HD8, HDACL1, KDAC8, MRXS6, RPD3, WTS)
  Promoter: T5
  Tag / fusion protein: TEV-cleavable His6 (C terminal on insert)
  Cloning method: Restriction Enzyme; 5′ cloning site NheI (not destroyed); 3′ cloning site XhoI (not destroyed)
  Sequencing primers: 5′ CTCGAAAATAATAAAGGGAAAATCAG; 3′ TGGTAGTGTGGGGACTC
Terms and licenses: Academic/Nonprofit Terms; Industry Terms
Depositor comments: Codon optimized for bacterial expression. The resulting protein has reduced catalytic activity compared to wild-type.
How to cite: pJExpress401-KDAC8 D101A was a gift from Terry Watt (Addgene plasmid # 224347 ; http://n2t.net/addgene:224347 ; RRID:Addgene_224347)
