[The description below was written by a language model from this plasmid's Addgene catalogue record and pLannotate feature annotations shown in this document.]
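Description:
pJExpress401-KDAC8 D101A is a 5,109 bp bacterial expression plasmid built on the commercial pJExpress401 backbone for producing a mutant form of human lysine deacetylase 8 (KDAC8, also called HDAC8) in E. coli. It replicates from a high-copy ColE1/pUC-type origin and is selected with kanamycin through an aph(3')-Ia aminoglycoside phosphotransferase gene, which the annotation places downstream of a fragment of the AmpR (bla) promoter. The plasmid also carries its own lacI gene with its native promoter, so lac repressor is supplied in cis rather than depending on the host strain.

The insert is a codon-optimized, 1,173 bp human KDAC8 coding sequence cloned between retained NheI and XhoI sites and expressed from a T5 promoter. The feature table does not annotate the promoter itself, but it shows three lac operator sites, one of them the symmetric tight-binding version, clustered just upstream of the open reading frame. This fits a repressed promoter recognised by E. coli RNA polymerase that can be induced with IPTG. rrnB-derived terminator fragments flank the expression region. According to the catalogue entry, the protein carries a C-terminal His6 tag removable with TEV protease, allowing metal-affinity purification followed by tag removal. These elements are not separately annotated, though the annotated HDAC8 match is somewhat shorter than the stated insert.

Aspartate 101 is replaced with alanine, and the depositor notes that the resulting enzyme has reduced catalytic activity relative to wild type. The construct is intended for recombinant production of this variant, and the associated work concerns KDAC8 substrate selectivity.
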