Features (pLannotate 1.2.2; 14 found; start..end, strand, type, name):
     86..674     +  rep_origin     ori: high-copy-number ColE1/pMB1/pBR322/pUC origin of replication
    899..916     +  terminator     rrnB T2 terminator (fragment): transcription terminator T2 from the E. coli rrnB gene
    941..960     -  CDS            lacZα (fragment): LacZα fragment of β-galactosidase; lacZ fragment
   1417..1433    +  protein_bind   lac operator: The lac repressor binds to the lac operator to inhibit transcription in E. coli. This inhibition can be relieved by adding lactose or isopropyl-β-D-thiogalactopyranoside (IPTG). lac repressor encoded by lacI
   1478..1494    +  protein_bind   lac operator: The lac repressor binds to the lac operator to inhibit transcription in E. coli. This inhibition can be relieved by adding lactose or isopropyl-β-D-thiogalactopyranoside (IPTG). lac repressor encoded by lacI
   1508..1527    +  protein_bind   lac operator (symmetric): The lac repressor binds to the lac operator to inhibit transcription in E. coli. This inhibition can be relieved by adding lactose or isopropyl-β-D-thiogalactopyranoside (IPTG). The symmetric lac operator was optimized for tight binding of lac repressor. lac repressor encoded by lacI
   1583..2713    +  CDS            HDAC8: HDAC8_HUMAN - Also known as HDACL1. Experimental evidence at protein level: Swiss-Prot protein existence level 1. Responsible for the deacetylation of lysine residues on the N-terminal part of the core histones (H2A, H2B, H3 and H4). Histone deacetylation gives a tag for epigenetic repression and plays an important role in transcriptional regulation, cell cycle progression and developmental events. Histone deacetylases act via the formation of large multiprotein complexes. Also involved in the deacetylation of cohesin complex protein SMC3 regulating release of cohesin complexes from chromatin.
   2794..2834    -  terminator     rrnB T1 terminator (fragment): transcription terminator T1 from the E. coli rrnB gene
   2836..2951    -  ncRNA          5S rRNA: Accession: RF00001 - 5S ribosomal RNA
   2982..3006    +  CDS            KanR (fragment): aminoglycoside phosphotransferase; aph(3')-Ia; confers resistance to kanamycin in bacteria or G418 (Geneticin®) in eukaryotes
   3036..3132    +  promoter       AmpR promoter (fragment): bla
   3135..3944    +  CDS            KanR: aminoglycoside phosphotransferase; aph(3')-Ia; confers resistance to kanamycin in bacteria or G418 (Geneticin®) in eukaryotes
   3953..4026    +  promoter       lacI promoter (fragment): lacI
   4027..5106    +  CDS            lacI: LACI_ECOLI - Experimental evidence at protein level: Swiss-Prot protein existence level 1. Repressor of the lactose operon. Binds allolactose as an inducer. From Escherichia coli (strain K12).
>Addgene plasmid #224347 | pJExpress401-KDAC8 D101A | addgene full sequence | sequence record 447937 | Addgene NGS Result
CTCATGACCAAAATCCCTTAACGTGAGTTACGCGCGCGTCGTTCCACTGAGCGTCAGACCCCGTAGAAAA
GATCAAAGGATCTTCTTGAGATCCTTTTTTTCTGCGCGTAATCTGCTGCTTGCAAACAAAAAAACCACCG
CTACCAGCGGTGGTTTGTTTGCCGGATCAAGAGCTACCAACTCTTTTTCCGAAGGTAACTGGCTTCAGCA
GAGCGCAGATACCAAATACTGTTCTTCTAGTGTAGCCGTAGTTAGCCCACCACTTCAAGAACTCTGTAGC
ACCGCCTACATACCTCGCTCTGCTAATCCTGTTACCAGTGGCTGCTGCCAGTGGCGATAAGTCGTGTCTT
ACCGGGTTGGACTCAAGACGATAGTTACCGGATAAGGCGCAGCGGTCGGGCTGAACGGGGGGTTCGTGCA
CACAGCCCAGCTTGGAGCGAACGACCTACACCGAACTGAGATACCTACAGCGTGAGCTATGAGAAAGCGC
CACGCTTCCCGAAGGGAGAAAGGCGGACAGGTATCCGGTAAGCGGCAGGGTCGGAACAGGAGAGCGCACG
AGGGAGCTTCCAGGGGGAAACGCCTGGTATCTTTATAGTCCTGTCGGGTTTCGCCACCTCTGACTTGAGC
GTCGATTTTTGTGATGCTCGTCAGGGGGGCGGAGCCTATGGAAAAACGCCAGCAACGCGGCCTTTTTACG
GTTCCTGGCCTTTTGCTGGCCTTTTGCTCACATGTTCTTTCCTGCGTTATCCCCTGATTCTGTGGATAAC
CGTATTACCGCCTTTGAGTGAGCTGATACCGCTCGCCGCAGCCGAACGACCGAGCGCAGCGAGTCAGTGA
GCGAGGAAGCGGAAGGCGAGAGTAGGGAACTGCCAGGCATCAAACTAAGCAGAAGGCCCCTGACGGATGG
CCTTTTTGCGTTTCTACAAACTCTTTCTGTGTTGTAAAACGACGGCCAGTCTTAAGCTCGGGCCCCCTGG
GCGGTTCTGATAACGAGTAATCGTTAATCCGCAAATAACGTAAAAACCCGCTTCGGCGGGTTTTTTTATG
GGGGGAGTTTAGGGAAAGAGCATTTGTCAGAATATTTAAGGGCGCCTGTCACTTTGCTTGATATATGAGA
ATTATTTAACCTTATAAATGAGAAAAAAGCAACGCACTTTAAATAAGATACGTTGCTTTTTCGATTGATG
AACACCTATAATTAAACTATTCATCTATTATTTATGATTTTTTGTATATACAATATTTCTAGTTTGTTAA
AGAGAATTAAGAAAATAAATCTCGAAAATAATAAAGGGAAAATCAGTTTTTGATATCAAAATTATACATG
TCAACGATAATACAAAATATAATACAAACTATAAGATGTTATCAGTATTTATTATGCATTTAGAATAAAT
TTTGTGTCGCCCTTAATTGTGAGCGGATAACAATTACGAGCTTCATGCACAGTGAAATCATGAAAAATTT
ATTTGCTTTGTGAGCGGATAACAATTATAATATGTGGAATTGTGAGCGCTCACAATTCCACAACGGTTTC
CCTCTAGAAATAATTTTGTTTAACTTTTAGGAGGTAAAACATATGGAAGAGCCTGAAGAGCCTGCAGACA
GCGGCCAATCCCTGGTGCCGGTTTACATTTACAGCCCGGAATATGTGAGCATGTGCGATAGCTTGGCGAA
AATCCCTAAGCGCGCGAGCATGGTCCACAGCCTGATCGAGGCGTATGCGTTGCACAAACAAATGCGTATT
GTGAAACCGAAAGTGGCATCTATGGAGGAAATGGCTACCTTTCACACGGACGCGTACCTGCAACATCTGC
AGAAAGTGAGCCAAGAAGGTGACGATGATCACCCGGACAGCATTGAGTATGGCCTGGGTTATGCATGTCC
GGCCACGGAGGGTATTTTCGACTACGCGGCAGCAATCGGTGGTGCGACGATCACCGCGGCACAGTGTCTG
ATCGATGGCATGTGCAAGGTTGCCATCAATTGGAGCGGCGGTTGGCATCACGCGAAGAAAGACGAAGCAT
CCGGTTTCTGCTACCTGAACGATGCGGTTCTGGGCATCCTGCGTCTGCGCCGTAAGTTTGAACGCATTCT
GTACGTTGACCTGGATCTGCATCACGGTGATGGCGTCGAGGACGCCTTCTCCTTTACGAGCAAAGTCATG
ACCGTGTCTCTGCACAAGTTCAGCCCGGGTTTCTTTCCGGGTACCGGCGATGTTAGCGATGTTGGTCTGG
GTAAGGGCCGTTACTACAGCGTGAACGTTCCGATTCAGGATGGTATCCAGGACGAGAAATACTATCAGAT
CTGCGAAAGCGTGCTGAAGGAAGTTTACCAGGCTTTCAATCCGAAAGCCGTTGTCTTGCAGCTGGGTGCC
GACACGATCGCAGGTGACCCGATGTGCAGCTTCAATATGACCCCGGTGGGTATTGGTAAGTGTTTGAAAT
ACATTCTGCAATGGCAGCTGGCGACGCTGATTCTGGGTGGCGGTGGCTACAACTTGGCTAACACCGCGCG
TTGTTGGACCTATTTGACCGGTGTCATCCTGGGCAAGACCCTGAGCTCGGAAATTCCGGACCACGAGTTT
TTCACCGCTTATGGCCCGGATTATGTACTGGAGATCACTCCGTCTTGCCGTCCGGACCGCAACGAGCCAC
ACCGTATTCAACAAATTCTGAACTATATCAAAGGTAATCTGAAGCACGTCGTCGAGAATCTGTATTTTCA
GGGCCATCATCATCACCATCACTAACTCGAGCCCCAAGGGCGACACCCCCTAATTAGCCCGGGCGAAAGG
CCCAGTCTTTCGACTGAGCCTTTCGTTTTATTTGATGCCTGGCAGTTCCCTACTCTCGCATGGGGAGTCC
CCACACTACCATCGGCGCTACGGCGTTTCACTTCTGAGTTCGGCATGGGGTCAGGTGGGACCACCGCGCT
ACTGCCGCCAGGCAAACAAGGGGTGTTATGAGCCATATTCAGGTATAAATGGGCTCGCGATAATGTTCAG
AATTGGTTAATTGGTTGTAACACTGACCCCTATTTGTTTATTTTTCTAAATACATTCAAATATGTATCCG
CTCATGAGACAATAACCCTGATAAATGCTTCAATAATATTGAAAAAGGAAGAATATGAGCCATATTCAAC
GGGAAACGTCGAGGCCGCGATTAAATTCCAACATGGATGCTGATTTATATGGGTATAAATGGGCTCGCGA
TAATGTCGGGCAATCAGGTGCGACAATCTATCGCTTGTATGGGAAGCCCGATGCGCCAGAGTTGTTTCTG
AAACATGGCAAAGGTAGCGTTGCCAATGATGTTACAGATGAGATGGTCAGACTAAACTGGCTGACGGAAT
TTATGCCACTTCCGACCATCAAGCATTTTATCCGTACTCCTGATGATGCATGGTTACTCACCACTGCGAT
CCCCGGAAAAACAGCGTTCCAGGTATTAGAAGAATATCCTGATTCAGGTGAAAATATTGTTGATGCGCTG
GCAGTGTTCCTGCGCCGGTTGCACTCGATTCCTGTTTGTAATTGTCCTTTTAACAGCGATCGCGTATTTC
GCCTCGCTCAGGCGCAATCACGAATGAATAACGGTTTGGTTGATGCGAGTGATTTTGATGACGAGCGTAA
TGGCTGGCCTGTTGAACAAGTCTGGAAAGAAATGCATAAACTTTTGCCATTCTCACCGGATTCAGTCGTC
ACTCATGGTGATTTCTCACTTGATAACCTTATTTTTGACGAGGGGAAATTAATAGGTTGTATTGATGTTG
GACGAGTCGGAATCGCAGACCGATACCAGGATCTTGCCATCCTATGGAACTGCCTCGGTGAGTTTTCTCC
TTCATTACAGAAACGGCTTTTTCAAAAATATGGTATTGATAATCCTGATATGAATAAATTGCAATTTCAT
TTGATGCTCGATGAGTTTTTCTAAGCGGCGCGCCATCGAATGGCGCAAAACCTTTCGCGGTATGGCATGA
TAGCGCCCGGAAGAGAGTCAATTCAGGGTGGTGAATATGAAACCAGTAACGTTATACGATGTCGCAGAGT
ATGCCGGTGTCTCTTATCAGACCGTTTCCCGCGTGGTGAACCAGGCCAGCCACGTTTCTGCGAAAACGCG
GGAAAAAGTGGAAGCGGCGATGGCGGAGCTGAATTACATTCCCAACCGCGTGGCACAACAACTGGCGGGC
AAACAGTCGTTGCTGATTGGCGTTGCCACCTCCAGTCTGGCCCTGCACGCGCCGTCGCAAATTGTCGCGG
CGATTAAATCTCGCGCCGATCAACTGGGTGCCAGCGTGGTGGTGTCGATGGTAGAACGAAGCGGCGTCGA
AGCCTGTAAAGCGGCGGTGCACAATCTTCTCGCGCAACGCGTCAGTGGGCTGATCATTAACTATCCGCTG
GATGACCAGGATGCCATTGCTGTGGAAGCTGCCTGCACTAATGTTCCGGCGTTATTTCTTGATGTCTCTG
ACCAGACACCCATCAACAGTATTATTTTCTCCCATGAGGACGGTACGCGACTGGGCGTGGAGCATCTGGT
CGCATTGGGTCACCAGCAAATCGCGCTGTTAGCGGGCCCATTAAGTTCTGTCTCGGCGCGTCTGCGTCTG
GCTGGCTGGCATAAATATCTCACTCGCAATCAAATTCAGCCGATAGCGGAACGGGAAGGCGACTGGAGTG
CCATGTCCGGTTTTCAACAAACCATGCAAATGCTGAATGAGGGCATCGTTCCCACTGCGATGCTGGTTGC
CAACGATCAGATGGCGCTGGGCGCAATGCGCGCCATTACCGAGTCCGGGCTGCGCGTTGGTGCGGATATC
TCGGTAGTGGGATACGACGATACCGAAGATAGCTCATGTTATATCCCGCCGTTAACCACCATCAAACAGG
ATTTTCGCCTGCTGGGGCAAACCAGCGTGGACCGCTTGCTGCAACTCTCTCAGGGCCAGGCGGTGAAGGG
CAATCAGCTGTTGCCAGTCTCACTGGTGAAAAGAAAAACCACCCTGGCGCCCAATACGCAAACCGCCTCT
CCCCGCGCGTTGGCCGATTCATTAATGCAGCTGGCACGACAGGTTTCCCGACTGGAAAGCGGGCAGTGA
